Addgene plasmid #118589: TetO-FUW-Ngn1
Purpose: Expresses Ngn1 from the TRE3G promoter
Depositing lab: Stanley Qi. Depositing organization: Stanford University. Publication: CRISPR Activation Screens Systematically Identify Factors that Drive Neuronal Fate and Reprogramming. Liu Y, Yu C, Daley TP, Wang F, Cao WS, Bhate S, Lin X, Still C 2nd, Liu H, Zhao D, Wang H, Xie XS, Ding S, Wong WH, Wernig M, Qi LS. Cell Stem Cell. 2018 Sep 28. pii: S1934-5909(18)30440-5. doi: 10.1016/j.stem.2018.09.003. PubMed 30318302.
Backbone
  Vector backbone: FUW
  Vector type: Mammalian Expression, Lentiviral
Growth in bacteria
  Bacterial resistance: Ampicillin, 100 μg/mL
  Growth temperature: 37°C
  Growth strain: NEB Stable
  Copy number: High Copy
Gene/Insert
  Gene/Insert name: Ngn1 (alt name: Neurog1)
  Species: M. musculus (mouse)
  Insert size (bp): 735
  Entrez Gene: Neurog1 (a.k.a. AKA, Math4C, Neurod3, bHLHa6, ngn1)
  Promoter: TRE3G
  Cloning method: Gibson Cloning
  Sequencing primers: 5′ Unknown
Terms and licenses: Academic/Nonprofit Terms; Industry Terms: Not Available to Industry
How to cite: TetO-FUW-Ngn1 was a gift from Stanley Qi (Addgene plasmid # 118589 ; http://n2t.net/addgene:118589 ; RRID:Addgene_118589)
