[The description below was written by a language model from this plasmid's Addgene catalogue record and pLannotate feature annotations shown in this document.]
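Description:
TetO-FUW-Ngn1 is a lentiviral transfer plasmid built on the FUW backbone for doxycycline-inducible expression of mouse Neurogenin-1 (Ngn1/Neurog1) in mammalian cells. It is maintained in E. coli through a high-copy ColE1/pUC-type origin with ampicillin selection (AmpR), and also carries an f1 origin. Outside the viral region there is an SV40/EM7-driven bleomycin/Zeocin resistance cassette with an SV40 poly(A) signal. Because it lies beyond the downstream LTR, it would not be packaged into virus and offers no selection in transduced cells.

The viral genome is transcribed from a CMV enhancer/promoter fused to a truncated HIV-1 5' LTR, the hybrid arrangement generally used to make genomic RNA production Tat-independent. This is followed by the Ψ packaging signal with a gag fragment, the Rev response element for nuclear export of the unspliced RNA, and the cPPT/CTS. The payload is a tetracycline response element containing seven tetO repeats joined to a minimal CMV promoter (catalogued as TRE3G), driving the roughly 735 bp Neurog1 coding sequence with no annotated tag or reporter. A WPRE follows to enhance transcript expression, then a truncated downstream LTR and a bGH poly(A) signal. Expression requires a tetracycline-controlled transactivator such as rtTA, which this plasmid does not encode and which must be supplied separately.

Neurog1 is a bHLH transcription factor that initiates neuronal differentiation, and the construct comes from a study of factors that drive neuronal fate and reprogramming. The depositor and repository sequence records give matching annotations and differ by a single nucleotide in length.
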