Features (pLannotate 1.2.2; 32 found; start..end, strand, type, name):
      7..386     +  enhancer       CMV enhancer: human cytomegalovirus immediate early enhancer
    387..586     +  promoter       CMV promoter: human cytomegalovirus (CMV) immediate early promoter
    604..784     +  LTR            5' LTR (truncated): truncated 5' long terminal repeat (LTR) from HIV-1
    831..956     +  misc_feature   HIV-1 Ψ: packaging signal of human immunodeficiency virus type 1
    940..1303    +  CDS            HIV-1 gag (fragment): gag protein from human immunodeficiency virus 1; gag
   1449..1682    +  misc_feature   RRE: The Rev response element (RRE) of HIV-1 allows for Rev-dependent mRNA export from the nucleus to the cytoplasm.
   2059..2159    +  CDS            Rev (fragment): human immunodeficiency virus 1 (HIV-1) Rev protein; rev; enhances nuclear export of unspliced and incompletely spliced viral mRNAs
   2209..2326    +  misc_feature   cPPT/CTS: central polypurine tract and central termination sequence of HIV-1
   2383..2653    +  protein_bind   tetracycline response element: contains seven copies of the tetracycline operator tetO tetracycline repressor TetR
   2664..2681    +  misc_feature   MCS (fragment): pUC18/19 multiple cloning site
   2686..2723    +  promoter       minimal CMV promoter: human cytomegalovirus (CMV) immediate early promoter
   2833..3564    +  CDS            Neurog1: NGN1_MOUSE - Also known as Ath4c, Neurod3, Ngn, Ngn1. Experimental evidence at protein level: Swiss-Prot protein existence level 1. Acts as a transcriptional regulator. Involved in the initiation of neuronal differentiation. Activates transcription by binding to the E box (5'-CANNTG-3'). Associates with chromatin to enhancer regulatory elements in genes encoding key transcriptional regulators of neurogenesis. From Mus musculus (Mouse).
   3566..3592    +  misc_feature   MCS (fragment): pBluescript multiple cloning site
   3592..4180    +  misc_feature   WPRE: woodchuck hepatitis virus posttranscriptional regulatory element
   4117..4698    +  CDS            nef (fragment): NEF_HV1H2 - Experimental evidence at protein level: Swiss-Prot protein existence level 1. Extracellular Nef protein targets CD4(+) T-lymphocytes for apoptosis by interacting with CXCR4 surface receptors. From Human immunodeficiency virus type 1 group M subtype B (isolate HXB2) (HIV-1).
   4705..4885    +  LTR            5' LTR (truncated): truncated 5' long terminal repeat (LTR) from HIV-1
   4917..5141    +  polyA_signal   bGH poly(A) signal: bovine growth hormone polyadenylation signal
   5145..5166    +  promoter       SV40 promoter (fragment): SV40 enhancer and early promoter
   5187..5615    +  rep_origin     f1 ori (sequence partly withheld): f1 bacteriophage origin of replication; arrow indicates direction of (+) strand synthesis
   5629..5958    +  promoter       SV40 promoter: SV40 enhancer and early promoter
   6006..6053    +  promoter       EM7 promoter: synthetic bacterial promoter&nbsp
   6072..6446    +  CDS            BleoR: antibiotic-binding protein; Sh ble from Streptoalloteichus hindustanus; confers resistance to bleomycin, phleomycin, and Zeocin™
   6456..6581    +  CDS            ble (fragment): BLE_KLEPN - Experimental evidence at protein level: Swiss-Prot protein existence level 1. Binding protein with a strong affinity to the bleomycin family of antibiotics. Binds to CL990; an antimitotic-antibiotic compound. From Klebsiella pneumoniae.
   6576..6697    +  polyA_signal   SV40 poly(A) signal: SV40 polyadenylation signal
   6770..6786    -  protein_bind   lac operator: The lac repressor binds to the lac operator to inhibit transcription in E. coli. This inhibition can be relieved by adding lactose or isopropyl-β-D-thiogalactopyranoside (IPTG). lac repressor encoded by lacI
   6794..6824    -  promoter       lac promoter: promoter for the E. coli lac operon
   6839..6860    -  protein_bind   CAP binding site: CAP binding activates transcription in the presence of cAMP. E. coli catabolite activator protein
   6873..6965    -  CDS            lacI (fragment): lac repressor; lacI; The lac repressor binds to the lac operator to inhibit transcription in E. coli. This inhibition can be relieved by adding lactose or isopropyl-β-D-thiogalactopyranoside (IPTG).
   7148..7736    -  rep_origin     ori: high-copy-number ColE1/pMB1/pBR322/pUC origin of replication
   7907..8767    -  CDS            AmpR: β-lactamase; bla; confers resistance to ampicillin, carbenicillin, and related antibiotics
   8768..8872    -  promoter       AmpR promoter: bla
   8931..8983    -  misc_feature   bom (fragment): basis of mobility region from pBR322
>Addgene plasmid #118589 | TetO-FUW-Ngn1 | depositor full sequence | sequence record 223923 | TetO-FUW-Ngn1 sequence 9131 bps
CGCGTTGACATTGATTATTGACTAGTTATTAATAGTAATCAATTACGGGGTCATTAGTTCATAGCCCATA
TATGGAGTTCCGCGTTACATAACTTACGGTAAATGGCCCGCCTGGCTGACCGCCCAACGACCCCCGCCCA
TTGACGTCAATAATGACGTATGTTCCCATAGTAACGCCAATAGGGACTTTCCATTGACGTCAATGGGTGG
AGTATTTACGGTAAACTGCCCACTTGGCAGTACATCAAGTGTATCATATGCCAAGTACGCCCCCTATTGA
CGTCAATGACGGTAAATGGCCCGCCTGGCATTATGCCCAGTACATGACCTTATGGGACTTTCCTACTTGG
CAGTACATCTACGTATTAGTCATCGCTATTACCATGGTGATGCGGTTTTGGCAGTACATCAATGGGCGTG
GATAGCGGTTTGACTCACGGGGATTTCCAAGTCTCCACCCCATTGACGTCAATGGGAGTTTGTTTTGGCA
CCAAAATCAACGGGACTTTCCAAAATGTCGTAACAACTCCGCCCCATTGACGCAAATGGGCGGTAGGCGT
GTACGGTGGGAGGTCTATATAAGCAGCGCGTTTTGCCTGTACTGGGTCTCTCTGGTTAGACCAGATCTGA
GCCTGGGAGCTCTCTGGCTAACTAGGGAACCCACTGCTTAAGCCTCAATAAAGCTTGCCTTGAGTGCTTC
AAGTAGTGTGTGCCCGTCTGTTGTGTGACTCTGGTAACTAGAGATCCCTCAGACCCTTTTAGTCAGTGTG
GAAAATCTCTAGCAGTGGCGCCCGAACAGGGACTTGAAAGCGAAAGGGAAACCAGAGGAGCTCTCTCGAC
GCAGGACTCGGCTTGCTGAAGCGCGCACGGCAAGAGGCGAGGGGCGGCGACTGGTGAGTACGCCAAAAAT
TTTGACTAGCGGAGGCTAGAAGGAGAGAGATGGGTGCGAGAGCGTCAGTATTAAGCGGGGGAGAATTAGA
TCGCGATGGGAAAAAATTCGGTTAAGGCCAGGGGGAAAGAAAAAATATAAATTAAAACATATAGTATGGG
CAAGCAGGGAGCTAGAACGATTCGCAGTTAATCCTGGCCTGTTAGAAACATCAGAAGGCTGTAGACAAAT
ACTGGGACAGCTACAACCATCCCTTCAGACAGGATCAGAAGAACTTAGATCATTATATAATACAGTAGCA
ACCCTCTATTGTGTGCATCAAAGGATAGAGATAAAAGACACCAAGGAAGCTTTAGACAAGATAGAGGAAG
AGCAAAACAAAAGTAAGACCACCGCACAGCAAGCGGCCGCTGATCTTCAGACCTGGAGGAGGAGATATGA
GGGACAATTGGAGAAGTGAATTATATAAATATAAAGTAGTAAAAATTGAACCATTAGGAGTAGCACCCAC
CAAGGCAAAGAGAAGAGTGGTGCAGAGAGAAAAAAGAGCAGTGGGAATAGGAGCTTTGTTCCTTGGGTTC
TTGGGAGCAGCAGGAAGCACTATGGGCGCAGCGTCAATGACGCTGACGGTACAGGCCAGACAATTATTGT
CTGGTATAGTGCAGCAGCAGAACAATTTGCTGAGGGCTATTGAGGCGCAACAGCATCTGTTGCAACTCAC
AGTCTGGGGCATCAAGCAGCTCCAGGCAAGAATCCTGGCTGTGGAAAGATACCTAAAGGATCAACAGCTC
CTGGGGATTTGGGGTTGCTCTGGAAAACTCATTTGCACCACTGCTGTGCCTTGGAATGCTAGTTGGAGTA
ATAAATCTCTGGAACAGATTTGGAATCACACGACCTGGATGGAGTGGGACAGAGAAATTAACAATTACAC
AAGCTTAATACACTCCTTAATTGAAGAATCGCAAAACCAGCAAGAAAAGAATGAACAAGAATTATTGGAA
TTAGATAAATGGGCAAGTTTGTGGAATTGGTTTAACATAACAAATTGGCTGTGGTATATAAAATTATTCA
TAATGATAGTAGGAGGCTTGGTAGGTTTAAGAATAGTTTTTGCTGTACTTTCTATAGTGAATAGAGTTAG
GCAGGGATATTCACCATTATCGTTTCAGACCCACCTCCCAACCCCGAGGGGACCCGACAGGCCCGAAGGA
ATAGAAGAAGAAGGTGGAGAGAGAGACAGAGACAGATCCATTCGATTAGTGAACGGATCGGCACTGCGTG
CGCCAATTCTGCAGACAAATGGCAGTATTCATCCACAATTTTAAAAGAAAAGGGGGGATTGGGGGGTACA
GTGCAGGGGAAAGAATAGTAGACATAATAGCAACAGACATACAAACTAAAGAATTACAAAAACAAATTAC
AAAAATTCAAAATTTTCGGGTTTATTACAGGGACAGCAGAGATCCAGTTTGGTTAGATCTCGAGTTTACC
ACTCCCTATCAGTGATAGAGAAAAGTGAAAGTCGAGTTTACCACTCCCTATCAGTGATAGAGAAAAGTGA
AAGTCGAGTTTACCACTCCCTATCAGTGATAGAGAAAAGTGAAAGTCGAGTTTACCACTCCCTATCAGTG
ATAGAGAAAAGTGAAAGTCGAGTTTACCACTCCCTATCAGTGATAGAGAAAAGTGAAAGTCGAGTTTACC
ACTCCCTATCAGTGATAGAGAAAAGTGAAAGTCGAGTTTACCACTCCCTATCAGTGATAGAGAAAAGTGA
AAGTCGAGCTCGGTACCCGGGTCGAGTAGGCGTGTACGGTGGGAGGCCTATATAAGCAGAGCTCGTTTAG
TGAACCGTCAGATCGCCTGGAGACGCCATCCACGCTGTTTTGACCTCCATAGAAGACACCGGGACCGATC
CAGCCTCCGCGGCCCCGAATTCGCTAGCCACCATGCCTGCCCCTTTGGAGACCTGCATCTCTGATCTCGA
CTGCTCCAGCAGCAACAGCAGCAGCGACCTGTCCAGCTTCCTCACCGACGAGGAGGACTGTGCCAGGCTA
CAGCCCCTAGCCTCCACCTCGGGGCTGTCCGTGCCAGCCCGGAGGAGCGCTCCCGCCCTCTCCGGGGCAT
CGAATGTTCCCGGTGCCCAGGACGAAGAGCAGGAACGGCGGAGGCGGCGAGGTCGCGCTCGGGTGCGGTC
CGAGGCTCTGCTGCACTCCCTGCGGAGGAGTCGTCGCGTCAAAGCCAACGATCGCGAGCGCAACCGCATG
CACAACCTCAACGCTGCGCTGGACGCCTTGCGCAGCGTGCTGCCCTCGTTCCCCGACGACACCAAGCTCA
CCAAGATTGAGACGCTGCGCTTCGCCTACAACTACATCTGGGCCCTGGCTGAGACACTGCGCCTGGCAGA
TCAAGGGCTCCCCGGGGGCAGTGCCCGGGAGCGCCTCCTGCCTCCGCAGTGTGTCCCCTGTCTGCCCGGG
CCCCCGAGCCCGGCCAGCGACACTGAGTCCTGGGGTTCCGGGGCCGCTGCCTCCCCCTGCGCCACTGTGG
CATCACCACTCTCTGACCCCAGTAGTCCCTCGGCTTCAGAAGACTTCACCTATGGCCCGGGCGATCCCCT
TTTCTCCTTTCCTGGCCTGCCCAAAGACCTGCTCCACACGACGCCCTGTTTCATCCCATACCACTAGGAA
TTCGATATCAAGCTTATCGATAATCAACCTCTGGATTACAAAATTTGTGAAAGATTGACTGGTATTCTTA
ACTATGTTGCTCCTTTTACGCTATGTGGATACGCTGCTTTAATGCCTTTGTATCATGCTATTGCTTCCCG
TATGGCTTTCATTTTCTCCTCCTTGTATAAATCCTGGTTGCTGTCTCTTTATGAGGAGTTGTGGCCCGTT
GTCAGGCAACGTGGCGTGGTGTGCACTGTGTTTGCTGACGCAACCCCCACTGGTTGGGGCATTGCCACCA
CCTGTCAGCTCCTTTCCGGGACTTTCGCTTTCCCCCTCCCTATTGCCACGGCGGAACTCATCGCCGCCTG
CCTTGCCCGCTGCTGGACAGGGGCTCGGCTGTTGGGCACTGACAATTCCGTGGTGTTGTCGGGGAAATCA
TCGTCCTTTCCTTGGCTGCTCGCCTGTGTTGCCACCTGGATTCTGCGCGGGACGTCCTTCTGCTACGTCC
CTTCGGCCCTCAATCCAGCGGACCTTCCTTCCCGCGGCCTGCTGCCGGCTCTGCGGCCTCTTCCGCGTCT
TCGCCTTCGCCCTCAGACGAGTCGGATCTCCCTTTGGGCCGCCTCCCCGCATCGATACCGTCGACCTCGA
GACCTAGAAAAACATGGAGCAATCACAAGTAGCAATACAGCAGCTACCAATGCTGATTGTGCCTGGCTAG
AAGCACAAGAGGAGGAGGAGGTGGGTTTTCCAGTCACACCTCAGGTACCTTTAAGACCAATGACTTACAA
GGCAGCTGTAGATCTTAGCCACTTTTTAAAAGAAAAGGGGGGACTGGAAGGGCTAATTCACTCCCAACGA
AGACAAGATATCCTTGATCTGTGGATCTACCACACACAAGGCTACTTCCCTGATTGGCAGAACTACACAC
CAGGGCCAGGGATCAGATATCCACTGACCTTTGGATGGTGCTACAAGCTAGTACCAGTTGAGCAAGAGAA
GGTAGAAGAAGCCAATGAAGGAGAGAACACCCGCTTGTTACACCCTGTGAGCCTGCATGGGATGGATGAC
CCGGAGAGAGAAGTATTAGAGTGGAGGTTTGACAGCCGCCTAGCATTTCATCACATGGCCCGAGAGCTGC
ATCCGGACTGTACTGGGTCTCTCTGGTTAGACCAGATCTGAGCCTGGGAGCTCTCTGGCTAACTAGGGAA
CCCACTGCTTAAGCCTCAATAAAGCTTGCCTTGAGTGCTTCAAGTAGTGTGTGCCCGTCTGTTGTGTGAC
TCTGGTAACTAGAGATCCCTCAGACCCTTTTAGTCAGTGTGGAAAATCTCTAGCAGGGCCCGTTTAAACC
CGCTGATCAGCCTCGACTGTGCCTTCTAGTTGCCAGCCATCTGTTGTTTGCCCCTCCCCCGTGCCTTCCT
TGACCCTGGAAGGTGCCACTCCCACTGTCCTTTCCTAATAAAATGAGGAAATTGCATCGCATTGTCTGAG
TAGGTGTCATTCTATTCTGGGGGGTGGGGTGGGGCAGGACAGCAAGGGGGAGGATTGGGAAGACAATAGC
AGGCATGCTGGGGATGCGGTGGGCTCTATGGCTTCTGAGGCGGAAAGAACCAGCTGGGGCTCTAGGGGGT
ATCCCC
[124 nt withheld, positions 5187-5310]
C
[91 nt withheld, positions 5312-5402]
A
[49 nt withheld, positions 5404-5452]
CCTTTGACGTTGGAGTCCACGTTCTTT
[37 nt withheld, positions 5480-5516]
ACCCTATCTCGGTCTATTCTTTTGATTTATAAGGGATTTTGCCGATTTCGGCCTATTGGTTAAAAAATGA
GCTGATTTAACAAAAATTTAACGCGAATTAATTCTGTGGAATGTGTGTCAGTTAGGGTGTGGAAAGTCCC
CAGGCTCCCCAGCAGGCAGAAGTATGCAAAGCATGCATCTCAATTAGTCAGCAACCAGGTGTGGAAAGTC
CCCAGGCTCCCCAGCAGGCAGAAGTATGCAAAGCATGCATCTCAATTAGTCAGCAACCATAGTCCCGCCC
CTAACTCCGCCCATCCCGCCCCTAACTCCGCCCAGTTCCGCCCATTCTCCGCCCCATGGCTGACTAATTT
TTTTTATTTATGCAGAGGCCGAGGCCGCCTCTGCCTCTGAGCTATTCCAGAAGTAGTGAGGAGGCTTTTT
TGGAGGCCTAGGCTTTTGCAAAAAGCTCCCGGGAGCTTGTATATCCATTTTCGGATCTGATCAGCACGTG
TTGACAATTAATCATCGGCATAGTATATCGGCATAGTATAATACGACAAGGTGAGGAACTAAACCATGGC
CAAGTTGACCAGTGCCGTTCCGGTGCTCACCGCGCGCGACGTCGCCGGAGCGGTCGAGTTCTGGACCGAC
CGGCTCGGGTTCTCCCGGGACTTCGTGGAGGACGACTTCGCCGGTGTGGTCCGGGACGACGTGACCCTGT
TCATCAGCGCGGTCCAGGACCAGGTGGTGCCGGACAACACCCTGGCCTGGGTGTGGGTGCGCGGCCTGGA
CGAGCTGTACGCCGAGTGGTCGGAGGTCGTGTCCACGAACTTCCGGGACGCCTCCGGGCCGGCCATGACC
GAGATCGGCGAGCAGCCGTGGGGGCGGGAGTTCGCCCTGCGCGACCCGGCCGGCAACTGCGTGCACTTCG
TGGCCGAGGAGCAGGACTGACACGTGCTACGAGATTTCGATTCCACCGCCGCCTTCTATGAAAGGTTGGG
CTTCGGAATCGTTTTCCGGGACGCCGGCTGGATGATCCTCCAGCGCGGGGATCTCATGCTGGAGTTCTTC
GCCCACCCCAACTTGTTTATTGCAGCTTATAATGGTTACAAATAAAGCAATAGCATCACAAATTTCACAA
ATAAAGCATTTTTTTCACTGCATTCTAGTTGTGGTTTGTCCAAACTCATCAATGTATCTTATCATGTCTG
TATACCGTCGACCTCTAGCTAGAGCTTGGCGTAATCATGGTCATAGCTGTTTCCTGTGTGAAATTGTTAT
CCGCTCACAATTCCACACAACATACGAGCCGGAAGCATAAAGTGTAAAGCCTGGGGTGCCTAATGAGTGA
GCTAACTCACATTAATTGCGTTGCGCTCACTGCCCGCTTTCCAGTCGGGAAACCTGTCGTGCCAGCTGCA
TTAATGAATCGGCCAACGCGCGGGGAGAGGCGGTTTGCGTATTGGGCGCTCTTCCGCTTCCTCGCTCACT
GACTCGCTGCGCTCGGTCGTTCGGCTGCGGCGAGCGGTATCAGCTCACTCAAAGGCGGTAATACGGTTAT
CCACAGAATCAGGGGATAACGCAGGAAAGAACATGTGAGCAAAAGGCCAGCAAAAGGCCAGGAACCGTAA
AAAGGCCGCGTTGCTGGCGTTTTTCCATAGGCTCCGCCCCCCTGACGAGCATCACAAAAATCGACGCTCA
AGTCAGAGGTGGCGAAACCCGACAGGACTATAAAGATACCAGGCGTTTCCCCCTGGAAGCTCCCTCGTGC
GCTCTCCTGTTCCGACCCTGCCGCTTACCGGATACCTGTCCGCCTTTCTCCCTTCGGGAAGCGTGGCGCT
TTCTCATAGCTCACGCTGTAGGTATCTCAGTTCGGTGTAGGTCGTTCGCTCCAAGCTGGGCTGTGTGCAC
GAACCCCCCGTTCAGCCCGACCGCTGCGCCTTATCCGGTAACTATCGTCTTGAGTCCAACCCGGTAAGAC
ACGACTTATCGCCACTGGCAGCAGCCACTGGTAACAGGATTAGCAGAGCGAGGTATGTAGGCGGTGCTAC
AGAGTTCTTGAAGTGGTGGCCTAACTACGGCTACACTAGAAGAACAGTATTTGGTATCTGCGCTCTGCTG
AAGCCAGTTACCTTCGGAAAAAGAGTTGGTAGCTCTTGATCCGGCAAACAAACCACCGCTGGTAGCGGTG
GTTTTTTTGTTTGCAAGCAGCAGATTACGCGCAGAAAAAAAGGATCTCAAGAAGATCCTTTGATCTTTTC
TACGGGGTCTGACGCTCAGTGGAACGAAAACTCACGTTAAGGGATTTTGGTCATGAGATTATCAAAAAGG
ATCTTCACCTAGATCCTTTTAAATTAAAAATGAAGTTTTAAATCAATCTAAAGTATATATGAGTAAACTT
GGTCTGACAGTTACCAATGCTTAATCAGTGAGGCACCTATCTCAGCGATCTGTCTATTTCGTTCATCCAT
AGTTGCCTGACTCCCCGTCGTGTAGATAACTACGATACGGGAGGGCTTACCATCTGGCCCCAGTGCTGCA
ATGATACCGCGAGACCCACGCTCACCGGCTCCAGATTTATCAGCAATAAACCAGCCAGCCGGAAGGGCCG
AGCGCAGAAGTGGTCCTGCAACTTTATCCGCCTCCATCCAGTCTATTAATTGTTGCCGGGAAGCTAGAGT
AAGTAGTTCGCCAGTTAATAGTTTGCGCAACGTTGTTGCCATTGCTACAGGCATCGTGGTGTCACGCTCG
TCGTTTGGTATGGCTTCATTCAGCTCCGGTTCCCAACGATCAAGGCGAGTTACATGATCCCCCATGTTGT
GCAAAAAAGCGGTTAGCTCCTTCGGTCCTCCGATCGTTGTCAGAAGTAAGTTGGCCGCAGTGTTATCACT
CATGGTTATGGCAGCACTGCATAATTCTCTTACTGTCATGCCATCCGTAAGATGCTTTTCTGTGACTGGT
GAGTACTCAACCAAGTCATTCTGAGAATAGTGTATGCGGCGACCGAGTTGCTCTTGCCCGGCGTCAATAC
GGGATAATACCGCGCCACATAGCAGAACTTTAAAAGTGCTCATCATTGGAAAACGTTCTTCGGGGCGAAA
ACTCTCAAGGATCTTACCGCTGTTGAGATCCAGTTCGATGTAACCCACTCGTGCACCCAACTGATCTTCA
GCATCTTTTACTTTCACCAGCGTTTCTGGGTGAGCAAAAACAGGAAGGCAAAATGCCGCAAAAAAGGGAA
TAAGGGCGACACGGAAATGTTGAATACTCATACTCTTCCTTTTTCAATATTATTGAAGCATTTATCAGGG
TTATTGTCTCATGAGCGGATACATATTTGAATGTATTTAGAAAAATAAACAAATAGGGGTTCCGCGCACA
TTTCCCCGAAAAGTGCCACCTGACGTCGACGGATCGGGAGATCTCCCGATCCCCTATGGTGCACTCTCAG
TACAATCTGCTCTGATGCCGCATAGTTAAGCCAGTATCTGCTCCCTGCTTGTGTGTTGGAGGTCGCTGAG
TAGTGCGCGAGCAAAATTTAAGCTACAACAAGGCAAGGCTTGACCGACAATTGCATGAAGAATCTGCTTA
GGGTTAGGCGTTTTGCGCTGCTTCGCGATGTACGGGCCAGATATA
