Features (pLannotate 1.2.2; 32 found; start..end, strand, type, name):
      7..386     +  enhancer       CMV enhancer: human cytomegalovirus immediate early enhancer
    387..586     +  promoter       CMV promoter: human cytomegalovirus (CMV) immediate early promoter
    604..784     +  LTR            5' LTR (truncated): truncated 5' long terminal repeat (LTR) from HIV-1
    831..956     +  misc_feature   HIV-1 Ψ: packaging signal of human immunodeficiency virus type 1
    940..1303    +  CDS            HIV-1 gag (fragment): gag protein from human immunodeficiency virus 1; gag
   1449..1682    +  misc_feature   RRE: The Rev response element (RRE) of HIV-1 allows for Rev-dependent mRNA export from the nucleus to the cytoplasm.
   2059..2159    +  CDS            Rev (fragment): human immunodeficiency virus 1 (HIV-1) Rev protein; rev; enhances nuclear export of unspliced and incompletely spliced viral mRNAs
   2209..2326    +  misc_feature   cPPT/CTS: central polypurine tract and central termination sequence of HIV-1
   2383..2653    +  protein_bind   tetracycline response element: contains seven copies of the tetracycline operator tetO tetracycline repressor TetR
   2664..2681    +  misc_feature   MCS (fragment): pUC18/19 multiple cloning site
   2686..2724    +  promoter       minimal CMV promoter: human cytomegalovirus (CMV) immediate early promoter
   2834..3565    +  CDS            Neurog1: NGN1_MOUSE - Also known as Ath4c, Neurod3, Ngn, Ngn1. Experimental evidence at protein level: Swiss-Prot protein existence level 1. Acts as a transcriptional regulator. Involved in the initiation of neuronal differentiation. Activates transcription by binding to the E box (5'-CANNTG-3'). Associates with chromatin to enhancer regulatory elements in genes encoding key transcriptional regulators of neurogenesis. From Mus musculus (Mouse).
   3567..3593    +  misc_feature   MCS (fragment): pBluescript multiple cloning site
   3593..4181    +  misc_feature   WPRE: woodchuck hepatitis virus posttranscriptional regulatory element
   4118..4699    +  CDS            nef (fragment): NEF_HV1H2 - Experimental evidence at protein level: Swiss-Prot protein existence level 1. Extracellular Nef protein targets CD4(+) T-lymphocytes for apoptosis by interacting with CXCR4 surface receptors. From Human immunodeficiency virus type 1 group M subtype B (isolate HXB2) (HIV-1).
   4706..4886    +  LTR            5' LTR (truncated): truncated 5' long terminal repeat (LTR) from HIV-1
   4918..5142    +  polyA_signal   bGH poly(A) signal: bovine growth hormone polyadenylation signal
   5146..5167    +  promoter       SV40 promoter (fragment): SV40 enhancer and early promoter
   5188..5616    +  rep_origin     f1 ori (sequence partly withheld): f1 bacteriophage origin of replication; arrow indicates direction of (+) strand synthesis
   5630..5959    +  promoter       SV40 promoter: SV40 enhancer and early promoter
   6007..6054    +  promoter       EM7 promoter: synthetic bacterial promoter&nbsp
   6073..6447    +  CDS            BleoR: antibiotic-binding protein; Sh ble from Streptoalloteichus hindustanus; confers resistance to bleomycin, phleomycin, and Zeocin™
   6457..6582    +  CDS            ble (fragment): BLE_KLEPN - Experimental evidence at protein level: Swiss-Prot protein existence level 1. Binding protein with a strong affinity to the bleomycin family of antibiotics. Binds to CL990; an antimitotic-antibiotic compound. From Klebsiella pneumoniae.
   6577..6698    +  polyA_signal   SV40 poly(A) signal: SV40 polyadenylation signal
   6771..6787    -  protein_bind   lac operator: The lac repressor binds to the lac operator to inhibit transcription in E. coli. This inhibition can be relieved by adding lactose or isopropyl-β-D-thiogalactopyranoside (IPTG). lac repressor encoded by lacI
   6795..6825    -  promoter       lac promoter: promoter for the E. coli lac operon
   6840..6861    -  protein_bind   CAP binding site: CAP binding activates transcription in the presence of cAMP. E. coli catabolite activator protein
   6874..6966    -  CDS            lacI (fragment): lac repressor; lacI; The lac repressor binds to the lac operator to inhibit transcription in E. coli. This inhibition can be relieved by adding lactose or isopropyl-β-D-thiogalactopyranoside (IPTG).
   7149..7737    -  rep_origin     ori: high-copy-number ColE1/pMB1/pBR322/pUC origin of replication
   7908..8768    -  CDS            AmpR: β-lactamase; bla; confers resistance to ampicillin, carbenicillin, and related antibiotics
   8769..8873    -  promoter       AmpR promoter: bla
   8932..8984    -  misc_feature   bom (fragment): basis of mobility region from pBR322
>Addgene plasmid #118589 | TetO-FUW-Ngn1 | addgene full sequence | sequence record 229688 | Addgene NGS Result
CGCGTTGACATTGATTATTGACTAGTTATTAATAGTAATCAATTACGGGGTCATTAGTTCATAGCCCATA
TATGGAGTTCCGCGTTACATAACTTACGGTAAATGGCCCGCCTGGCTGACCGCCCAACGACCCCCGCCCA
TTGACGTCAATAATGACGTATGTTCCCATAGTAACGCCAATAGGGACTTTCCATTGACGTCAATGGGTGG
AGTATTTACGGTAAACTGCCCACTTGGCAGTACATCAAGTGTATCATATGCCAAGTACGCCCCCTATTGA
CGTCAATGACGGTAAATGGCCCGCCTGGCATTATGCCCAGTACATGACCTTATGGGACTTTCCTACTTGG
CAGTACATCTACGTATTAGTCATCGCTATTACCATGGTGATGCGGTTTTGGCAGTACATCAATGGGCGTG
GATAGCGGTTTGACTCACGGGGATTTCCAAGTCTCCACCCCATTGACGTCAATGGGAGTTTGTTTTGGCA
CCAAAATCAACGGGACTTTCCAAAATGTCGTAACAACTCCGCCCCATTGACGCAAATGGGCGGTAGGCGT
GTACGGTGGGAGGTCTATATAAGCAGCGCGTTTTGCCTGTACTGGGTCTCTCTGGTTAGACCAGATCTGA
GCCTGGGAGCTCTCTGGCTAACTAGGGAACCCACTGCTTAAGCCTCAATAAAGCTTGCCTTGAGTGCTTC
AAGTAGTGTGTGCCCGTCTGTTGTGTGACTCTGGTAACTAGAGATCCCTCAGACCCTTTTAGTCAGTGTG
GAAAATCTCTAGCAGTGGCGCCCGAACAGGGACTTGAAAGCGAAAGGGAAACCAGAGGAGCTCTCTCGAC
GCAGGACTCGGCTTGCTGAAGCGCGCACGGCAAGAGGCGAGGGGCGGCGACTGGTGAGTACGCCAAAAAT
TTTGACTAGCGGAGGCTAGAAGGAGAGAGATGGGTGCGAGAGCGTCAGTATTAAGCGGGGGAGAATTAGA
TCGCGATGGGAAAAAATTCGGTTAAGGCCAGGGGGAAAGAAAAAATATAAATTAAAACATATAGTATGGG
CAAGCAGGGAGCTAGAACGATTCGCAGTTAATCCTGGCCTGTTAGAAACATCAGAAGGCTGTAGACAAAT
ACTGGGACAGCTACAACCATCCCTTCAGACAGGATCAGAAGAACTTAGATCATTATATAATACAGTAGCA
ACCCTCTATTGTGTGCATCAAAGGATAGAGATAAAAGACACCAAGGAAGCTTTAGACAAGATAGAGGAAG
AGCAAAACAAAAGTAAGACCACCGCACAGCAAGCGGCCGCTGATCTTCAGACCTGGAGGAGGAGATATGA
GGGACAATTGGAGAAGTGAATTATATAAATATAAAGTAGTAAAAATTGAACCATTAGGAGTAGCACCCAC
CAAGGCAAAGAGAAGAGTGGTGCAGAGAGAAAAAAGAGCAGTGGGAATAGGAGCTTTGTTCCTTGGGTTC
TTGGGAGCAGCAGGAAGCACTATGGGCGCAGCGTCAATGACGCTGACGGTACAGGCCAGACAATTATTGT
CTGGTATAGTGCAGCAGCAGAACAATTTGCTGAGGGCTATTGAGGCGCAACAGCATCTGTTGCAACTCAC
AGTCTGGGGCATCAAGCAGCTCCAGGCAAGAATCCTGGCTGTGGAAAGATACCTAAAGGATCAACAGCTC
CTGGGGATTTGGGGTTGCTCTGGAAAACTCATTTGCACCACTGCTGTGCCTTGGAATGCTAGTTGGAGTA
ATAAATCTCTGGAACAGATTTGGAATCACACGACCTGGATGGAGTGGGACAGAGAAATTAACAATTACAC
AAGCTTAATACACTCCTTAATTGAAGAATCGCAAAACCAGCAAGAAAAGAATGAACAAGAATTATTGGAA
TTAGATAAATGGGCAAGTTTGTGGAATTGGTTTAACATAACAAATTGGCTGTGGTATATAAAATTATTCA
TAATGATAGTAGGAGGCTTGGTAGGTTTAAGAATAGTTTTTGCTGTACTTTCTATAGTGAATAGAGTTAG
GCAGGGATATTCACCATTATCGTTTCAGACCCACCTCCCAACCCCGAGGGGACCCGACAGGCCCGAAGGA
ATAGAAGAAGAAGGTGGAGAGAGAGACAGAGACAGATCCATTCGATTAGTGAACGGATCGGCACTGCGTG
CGCCAATTCTGCAGACAAATGGCAGTATTCATCCACAATTTTAAAAGAAAAGGGGGGATTGGGGGGTACA
GTGCAGGGGAAAGAATAGTAGACATAATAGCAACAGACATACAAACTAAAGAATTACAAAAACAAATTAC
AAAAATTCAAAATTTTCGGGTTTATTACAGGGACAGCAGAGATCCAGTTTGGTTAGATCTCGAGTTTACC
ACTCCCTATCAGTGATAGAGAAAAGTGAAAGTCGAGTTTACCACTCCCTATCAGTGATAGAGAAAAGTGA
AAGTCGAGTTTACCACTCCCTATCAGTGATAGAGAAAAGTGAAAGTCGAGTTTACCACTCCCTATCAGTG
ATAGAGAAAAGTGAAAGTCGAGTTTACCACTCCCTATCAGTGATAGAGAAAAGTGAAAGTCGAGTTTACC
ACTCCCTATCAGTGATAGAGAAAAGTGAAAGTCGAGTTTACCACTCCCTATCAGTGATAGAGAAAAGTGA
AAGTCGAGCTCGGTACCCGGGTCGAGGTAGGCGTGTACGGTGGGAGGCCTATATAAGCAGAGCTCGTTTA
GTGAACCGTCAGATCGCCTGGAGACGCCATCCACGCTGTTTTGACCTCCATAGAAGACACCGGGACCGAT
CCAGCCTCCGCGGCCCCGAATTCGCTAGCCACCATGCCTGCCCCTTTGGAGACCTGCATCTCTGATCTCG
ACTGCTCCAGCAGCAACAGCAGCAGCGACCTGTCCAGCTTCCTCACCGACGAGGAGGACTGTGCCAGGCT
ACAGCCCCTAGCCTCCACCTCGGGGCTGTCCGTGCCAGCCCGGAGGAGCGCTCCCGCCCTCTCCGGGGCA
TCGAATGTTCCCGGTGCCCAGGACGAAGAGCAGGAACGGCGGAGGCGGCGAGGTCGCGCTCGGGTGCGGT
CCGAGGCTCTGCTGCACTCCCTGCGGAGGAGTCGTCGCGTCAAAGCCAACGATCGCGAGCGCAACCGCAT
GCACAACCTCAACGCTGCGCTGGACGCCTTGCGCAGCGTGCTGCCCTCGTTCCCCGACGACACCAAGCTC
ACCAAGATTGAGACGCTGCGCTTCGCCTACAACTACATCTGGGCCCTGGCTGAGACACTGCGCCTGGCAG
ATCAAGGGCTCCCCGGGGGCAGTGCCCGGGAGCGCCTCCTGCCTCCGCAGTGTGTCCCCTGTCTGCCCGG
GCCCCCGAGCCCGGCCAGCGACACTGAGTCCTGGGGTTCCGGGGCCGCTGCCTCCCCCTGCGCCACTGTG
GCATCACCACTCTCTGACCCCAGTAGTCCCTCGGCTTCAGAAGACTTCACCTATGGCCCGGGCGATCCCC
TTTTCTCCTTTCCTGGCCTGCCCAAAGACCTGCTCCACACGACGCCCTGTTTCATCCCATACCACTAGGA
ATTCGATATCAAGCTTATCGATAATCAACCTCTGGATTACAAAATTTGTGAAAGATTGACTGGTATTCTT
AACTATGTTGCTCCTTTTACGCTATGTGGATACGCTGCTTTAATGCCTTTGTATCATGCTATTGCTTCCC
GTATGGCTTTCATTTTCTCCTCCTTGTATAAATCCTGGTTGCTGTCTCTTTATGAGGAGTTGTGGCCCGT
TGTCAGGCAACGTGGCGTGGTGTGCACTGTGTTTGCTGACGCAACCCCCACTGGTTGGGGCATTGCCACC
ACCTGTCAGCTCCTTTCCGGGACTTTCGCTTTCCCCCTCCCTATTGCCACGGCGGAACTCATCGCCGCCT
GCCTTGCCCGCTGCTGGACAGGGGCTCGGCTGTTGGGCACTGACAATTCCGTGGTGTTGTCGGGGAAATC
ATCGTCCTTTCCTTGGCTGCTCGCCTGTGTTGCCACCTGGATTCTGCGCGGGACGTCCTTCTGCTACGTC
CCTTCGGCCCTCAATCCAGCGGACCTTCCTTCCCGCGGCCTGCTGCCGGCTCTGCGGCCTCTTCCGCGTC
TTCGCCTTCGCCCTCAGACGAGTCGGATCTCCCTTTGGGCCGCCTCCCCGCATCGATACCGTCGACCTCG
AGACCTAGAAAAACATGGAGCAATCACAAGTAGCAATACAGCAGCTACCAATGCTGATTGTGCCTGGCTA
GAAGCACAAGAGGAGGAGGAGGTGGGTTTTCCAGTCACACCTCAGGTACCTTTAAGACCAATGACTTACA
AGGCAGCTGTAGATCTTAGCCACTTTTTAAAAGAAAAGGGGGGACTGGAAGGGCTAATTCACTCCCAACG
AAGACAAGATATCCTTGATCTGTGGATCTACCACACACAAGGCTACTTCCCTGATTGGCAGAACTACACA
CCAGGGCCAGGGATCAGATATCCACTGACCTTTGGATGGTGCTACAAGCTAGTACCAGTTGAGCAAGAGA
AGGTAGAAGAAGCCAATGAAGGAGAGAACACCCGCTTGTTACACCCTGTGAGCCTGCATGGGATGGATGA
CCCGGAGAGAGAAGTATTAGAGTGGAGGTTTGACAGCCGCCTAGCATTTCATCACATGGCCCGAGAGCTG
CATCCGGACTGTACTGGGTCTCTCTGGTTAGACCAGATCTGAGCCTGGGAGCTCTCTGGCTAACTAGGGA
ACCCACTGCTTAAGCCTCAATAAAGCTTGCCTTGAGTGCTTCAAGTAGTGTGTGCCCGTCTGTTGTGTGA
CTCTGGTAACTAGAGATCCCTCAGACCCTTTTAGTCAGTGTGGAAAATCTCTAGCAGGGCCCGTTTAAAC
CCGCTGATCAGCCTCGACTGTGCCTTCTAGTTGCCAGCCATCTGTTGTTTGCCCCTCCCCCGTGCCTTCC
TTGACCCTGGAAGGTGCCACTCCCACTGTCCTTTCCTAATAAAATGAGGAAATTGCATCGCATTGTCTGA
GTAGGTGTCATTCTATTCTGGGGGGTGGGGTGGGGCAGGACAGCAAGGGGGAGGATTGGGAAGACAATAG
CAGGCATGCTGGGGATGCGGTGGGCTCTATGGCTTCTGAGGCGGAAAGAACCAGCTGGGGCTCTAGGGGG
TATCCCC
[124 nt withheld, positions 5188-5311]
C
[91 nt withheld, positions 5313-5403]
A
[49 nt withheld, positions 5405-5453]
CCTTTGACGTTGGAGTCCACGTTCTTT
[37 nt withheld, positions 5481-5517]
ACCCTATCTCGGTCTATTCTTTTGATTTATAAGGGATTTTGCCGATTTCGGCCTATTGGTTAAAAAATGA
GCTGATTTAACAAAAATTTAACGCGAATTAATTCTGTGGAATGTGTGTCAGTTAGGGTGTGGAAAGTCCC
CAGGCTCCCCAGCAGGCAGAAGTATGCAAAGCATGCATCTCAATTAGTCAGCAACCAGGTGTGGAAAGTC
CCCAGGCTCCCCAGCAGGCAGAAGTATGCAAAGCATGCATCTCAATTAGTCAGCAACCATAGTCCCGCCC
CTAACTCCGCCCATCCCGCCCCTAACTCCGCCCAGTTCCGCCCATTCTCCGCCCCATGGCTGACTAATTT
TTTTTATTTATGCAGAGGCCGAGGCCGCCTCTGCCTCTGAGCTATTCCAGAAGTAGTGAGGAGGCTTTTT
TGGAGGCCTAGGCTTTTGCAAAAAGCTCCCGGGAGCTTGTATATCCATTTTCGGATCTGATCAGCACGTG
TTGACAATTAATCATCGGCATAGTATATCGGCATAGTATAATACGACAAGGTGAGGAACTAAACCATGGC
CAAGTTGACCAGTGCCGTTCCGGTGCTCACCGCGCGCGACGTCGCCGGAGCGGTCGAGTTCTGGACCGAC
CGGCTCGGGTTCTCCCGGGACTTCGTGGAGGACGACTTCGCCGGTGTGGTCCGGGACGACGTGACCCTGT
TCATCAGCGCGGTCCAGGACCAGGTGGTGCCGGACAACACCCTGGCCTGGGTGTGGGTGCGCGGCCTGGA
CGAGCTGTACGCCGAGTGGTCGGAGGTCGTGTCCACGAACTTCCGGGACGCCTCCGGGCCGGCCATGACC
GAGATCGGCGAGCAGCCGTGGGGGCGGGAGTTCGCCCTGCGCGACCCGGCCGGCAACTGCGTGCACTTCG
TGGCCGAGGAGCAGGACTGACACGTGCTACGAGATTTCGATTCCACCGCCGCCTTCTATGAAAGGTTGGG
CTTCGGAATCGTTTTCCGGGACGCCGGCTGGATGATCCTCCAGCGCGGGGATCTCATGCTGGAGTTCTTC
GCCCACCCCAACTTGTTTATTGCAGCTTATAATGGTTACAAATAAAGCAATAGCATCACAAATTTCACAA
ATAAAGCATTTTTTTCACTGCATTCTAGTTGTGGTTTGTCCAAACTCATCAATGTATCTTATCATGTCTG
TATACCGTCGACCTCTAGCTAGAGCTTGGCGTAATCATGGTCATAGCTGTTTCCTGTGTGAAATTGTTAT
CCGCTCACAATTCCACACAACATACGAGCCGGAAGCATAAAGTGTAAAGCCTGGGGTGCCTAATGAGTGA
GCTAACTCACATTAATTGCGTTGCGCTCACTGCCCGCTTTCCAGTCGGGAAACCTGTCGTGCCAGCTGCA
TTAATGAATCGGCCAACGCGCGGGGAGAGGCGGTTTGCGTATTGGGCGCTCTTCCGCTTCCTCGCTCACT
GACTCGCTGCGCTCGGTCGTTCGGCTGCGGCGAGCGGTATCAGCTCACTCAAAGGCGGTAATACGGTTAT
CCACAGAATCAGGGGATAACGCAGGAAAGAACATGTGAGCAAAAGGCCAGCAAAAGGCCAGGAACCGTAA
AAAGGCCGCGTTGCTGGCGTTTTTCCATAGGCTCCGCCCCCCTGACGAGCATCACAAAAATCGACGCTCA
AGTCAGAGGTGGCGAAACCCGACAGGACTATAAAGATACCAGGCGTTTCCCCCTGGAAGCTCCCTCGTGC
GCTCTCCTGTTCCGACCCTGCCGCTTACCGGATACCTGTCCGCCTTTCTCCCTTCGGGAAGCGTGGCGCT
TTCTCATAGCTCACGCTGTAGGTATCTCAGTTCGGTGTAGGTCGTTCGCTCCAAGCTGGGCTGTGTGCAC
GAACCCCCCGTTCAGCCCGACCGCTGCGCCTTATCCGGTAACTATCGTCTTGAGTCCAACCCGGTAAGAC
ACGACTTATCGCCACTGGCAGCAGCCACTGGTAACAGGATTAGCAGAGCGAGGTATGTAGGCGGTGCTAC
AGAGTTCTTGAAGTGGTGGCCTAACTACGGCTACACTAGAAGAACAGTATTTGGTATCTGCGCTCTGCTG
AAGCCAGTTACCTTCGGAAAAAGAGTTGGTAGCTCTTGATCCGGCAAACAAACCACCGCTGGTAGCGGTG
GTTTTTTTGTTTGCAAGCAGCAGATTACGGGCAGAAAAAAAGGATCTCAAGAAGATCCTTTGATCTTTTC
TACGGGGTCTGACGCTCAGTGGAACGAAAACTCACGTTAAGGGATTTTGGTCATGAGATTATCAAAAAGG
ATCTTCACCTAGATCCTTTTAAATTAAAAATGAAGTTTTAAATCAATCTAAAGTATATATGAGTAAACTT
GGTCTGACAGTTACCAATGCTTAATCAGTGAGGCACCTATCTCAGCGATCTGTCTATTTCGTTCATCCAT
AGTTGCCTGACTCCCCGTCGTGTAGATAACTACGATACGGGAGGGCTTACCATCTGGCCCCAGTGCTGCA
ATGATACCGCGAGACCCACGCTCACCGGCTCCAGATTTATCAGCAATAAACCAGCCAGCCGGAAGGGCCG
AGCGCAGAAGTGGTCCTGCAACTTTATCCGCCTCCATCCAGTCTATTAATTGTTGCCGGGAAGCTAGAGT
AAGTAGTTCGCCAGTTAATAGTTTGCGCAACGTTGTTGCCATTGCTACAGGCATCGTGGTGTCACGCTCG
TCGTTTGGTATGGCTTCATTCAGCTCCGGTTCCCAACGATCAAGGCGAGTTACATGATCCCCCATGTTGT
GCAAAAAAGCGGTTAGCTCCTTCGGTCCTCCGATCGTTGTCAGAAGTAAGTTGGCCGCAGTGTTATCACT
CATGGTTATGGCAGCACTGCATAATTCTCTTACTGTCATGCCATCCGTAAGATGCTTTTCTGTGACTGGT
GAGTACTCAACCAAGTCATTCTGAGAATAGTGTATGCGGCGACCGAGTTGCTCTTGCCCGGCGTCAATAC
GGGATAATACCGCGCCACATAGCAGAACTTTAAAAGTGCTCATCATTGGAAAACGTTCTTCGGGGCGAAA
ACTCTCAAGGATCTTACCGCTGTTGAGATCCAGTTCGATGTAACCCACTCGTGCACCCAACTGATCTTCA
GCATCTTTTACTTTCACCAGCGTTTCTGGGTGAGCAAAAACAGGAAGGCAAAATGCCGCAAAAAAGGGAA
TAAGGGCGACACGGAAATGTTGAATACTCATACTCTTCCTTTTTCAATATTATTGAAGCATTTATCAGGG
TTATTGTCTCATGAGCGGATACATATTTGAATGTATTTAGAAAAATAAACAAATAGGGGTTCCGCGCACA
TTTCCCCGAAAAGTGCCACCTGACGTCGACGGATCGGGAGATCTCCCGATCCCCTATGGTGCACTCTCAG
TACAATCTGCTCTGATGCCGCATAGTTAAGCCAGTATCTGCTCCCTGCTTGTGTGTTGGAGGTCGCTGAG
TAGTGCGCGAGCAAAATTTAAGCTACAACAAGGCAAGGCTTGACCGACAATTGCATGAAGAATCTGCTTA
GGGTTAGGCGTTTTGCGCTGCTTCGCGATGTACGGGCCAGATATA
